Addgene plasmid #17461: pE1c
Purpose: (Empty Backbone) modified pENTR vector for C-terminal STREP tag fusion with your gene of interest
Depositing lab: Giovanna Benvenuto. Depositing organization: Stazione Zoologica Anton Dohrn. Publication: A modified Gateway cloning strategy for overexpressing tagged proteins in plants. Dubin MJ, Bowler C, Benvenuto G. Plant Methods. 2008 Jan 22. 4(1):3. 10.1186/1746-4811-4-3 PubMed 18211686.
Backbone
  Vector backbone: pENTR1A
  Backbone manufacturer: Invitrogen
  Backbone size (bp): 2336
  Modifications to backbone: A short cloning site region and stop codon replaced ccdB gene in pENTR1A. Inserted STREP tag
  Vector type: Mammalian Expression, Bacterial Expression, Yeast Expression, Insect Expression, Plant Expression ; modified Gateway Entry vector
Growth in bacteria
  Bacterial resistance: Kanamycin, 50 μg/mL
  Growth temperature: 37°C
  Growth strain: DH5alpha
  Copy number: High Copy
Gene/Insert
  Gene/Insert name: None
  Tag / fusion protein: STREP (C terminal on backbone)
  Cloning method: Gateway Cloning
  Sequencing primers: 5′ pENTR-F (5'-CTACAAACTCTTCCTGTTAGTTAG-3'); 3′ pENTR-R (5'-ATGGCTCATAACACCCCTTG-3')
Terms and licenses: Academic/Nonprofit Terms; Industry Terms: Not Available to Industry
Depositor comments: Part of a modified Gateway Entry vector system for generating epitope tagged constructs. Clone your gene of interest into this vector using the BamHI and NotI cloning sites to obtain a C-terminal STREP tagged Entry vector. The resulting Entry vector can be recombined into Gateway Destination vectors for bacteria, insect mammalian, plant or yeast expression via the Gateway LR reaction. The tag is present in the Entry cassette to avoid the presence of att-derived protein linker sequences between the tag and gene or interest corresponding to the attB recombination site. A stop codon is already present within the vector (see plasmid map). GenBank accession number: EU344822
How to cite: pE1c was a gift from Giovanna Benvenuto (Addgene plasmid # 17461 ; http://n2t.net/addgene:17461 ; RRID:Addgene_17461)
