[The description below was written by a language model from this plasmid's Addgene catalogue record and pLannotate feature annotations shown in this document.]
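Description:
pE1c is an empty, modified Gateway Entry vector derived from pENTR1A (2,336 bp in total), designed so that a gene of interest can be fused to a C-terminal STREP tag before transfer into expression vectors. It is maintained in E. coli as a high-copy plasmid through a ColE1/pUC-type origin and selected with kanamycin via the aph(3')-Ia KanR gene. The automated annotation also flags a very short stretch as an RSF origin fragment, which is unlikely to be functionally meaningful. rrnB T1 and T2 transcription terminators sit upstream of the Entry cassette, where they insulate it from read-through transcription originating in the backbone.

The Entry cassette is bounded by attL1 and attL2, the sites recognised in the Gateway LR reaction. In the parental vector this interval carries the ccdB counter-selection gene; here it has been replaced by a short cloning region, a Strep-Tag II coding sequence and a stop codon. A coding sequence is inserted by conventional restriction cloning at the BamHI and NotI sites, in frame with the downstream tag, and the vector-supplied stop codon terminates the fusion. The plasmid contains no promoter for the insert, so expression depends on the Destination vector chosen, which may be for bacterial, yeast, insect, mammalian or plant hosts. Because the tag lies inside the att-flanked cassette, no linker residues encoded by the attB recombination site end up between the tag and the protein. The vector belongs to a set of Entry plasmids developed for producing epitope-tagged proteins, originally for overexpression in plants. Strep-Tag II allows affinity capture on Strep-Tactin.
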