Features (pLannotate 1.2.2; 8 found; start..end, strand, type, name):
      1..46      +  rep_origin     RSF ori (fragment): Plasmids containing the RSF 1030 origin of replication can be propagated in E. coli cells that contain additional plasmids with compatible origins.
    106..149     -  terminator     rrnB T1 terminator: Escherichia coli rrnB; transcription terminator T1 from the E. coli rrnB gene
    281..308     +  terminator     rrnB T2 terminator: transcription terminator T2 from the E. coli rrnB gene
    358..457     +  protein_bind   attL1: mutant version of attL; recombination site for the Gateway® LR reaction LR Clonase™
    524..546     +  CDS            Strep-Tag II (fragment): peptide that binds Strep-Tactin®, an engineered form of streptavidin
    565..664     -  protein_bind   attL2: mutant version of attL; recombination site for the Gateway® LR reaction LR Clonase™
    787..1596    +  CDS            KanR: aminoglycoside phosphotransferase; aph(3')-Ia; confers resistance to kanamycin in bacteria or G418 (Geneticin®) in eukaryotes
   1686..2274    +  rep_origin     ori: high-copy-number ColE1/pMB1/pBR322/pUC origin of replication
>Addgene plasmid #17461 | pE1c | depositor full sequence | sequence record 8629 | Author sequence
CTTTCCTGCGTTATCCCCTGATTCTGTGGATAACCGTATTACCGCTAGCATGGATCTCGGGGACGTCTAA
CTACTAAGCGAGAGTAGGGAACTGCCAGGCATCAAATAAAACGAAAGGCTCAGTCGGAAGACTGGGCCTT
TCGTTTTATCTGTTGTTTGTCGGTGAACGCTCTCCTGAGTAGGACAAATCCGCCGGGAGCGGATTTGAAC
GTTGTGAAGCAACGGCCCGGAGGGTGGCGGGCAGGACGCCCGCCATAAACTGCCAGGCATCAAACTAAGC
AGAAGGCCATCCTGACGGATGGCCTTTTTGCGTTTCTACAAACTCTTCCTGTTAGTTAGTTACTTAAGCT
CGGGCCCCAAATAATGATTTTATTTTGACTGATAGTGACCTGTTCGTTGCAACAAATTGATAAGCAATGC
TTTTTTATAATGCCAACTTTGTACAAAAAAGCAGGCTTTAAAGGAACCAATTCAGTCGACTGGATCCGGT
ACAGATTTCGGACATGCGGCCGCAAGCGGCGGATGGAGCCATCCGCAGTTCGAAAAATAGCTCGAGATAT
CTAGACCCAGCTTTCTTGTACAAAGTTGGCATTATAAGAAAGCATTGCTTATCAATTTGTTGCAACGAAC
AGGTCACTATCAGTCAAAATAAAATCATTATTTGCCATCCAGCTGCAGCTCTGGCCCGTGTCTCAAAATC
TCTGATGTTACATTGCACAAGATAAAAATATATCATCATGAACAATAAAACTGTCTGCTTACATAAACAG
TAATACAAGGGGTGTTATGAGCCATATTCAACGGGAAACGTCGAGGCCGCGATTAAATTCCAACATGGAT
GCTGATTTATATGGGTATAAATGGGCTCGCGATAATGTCGGGCAATCAGGTGCGACAATCTATCGCTTGT
ATGGGAAGCCCGATGCGCCAGAGTTGTTTCTGAAACATGGCAAAGGTAGCGTTGCCAATGATGTTACAGA
TGAGATGGTCAGACTAAACTGGCTGACGGAATTTATGCCTCTTCCGACCATCAAGCATTTTATCCGTACT
CCTGATGATGCATGGTTACTCACCACTGCGATCCCCGGAAAAACAGCATTCCAGGTATTAGAAGAATATC
CTGATTCAGGTGAAAATATTGTTGATGCGCTGGCAGTGTCCCTGCGCCGGTTGCATTCGATTCCTGTTTG
TAATTGTCCTTTTAACAGCGATCGCGTATTTCGTCTCGCTCAGGCGCAATCACGAATGAATAACGGTTTG
GTTGATGCGAGTGATTTTGATGACGAGCGTAATGGCTGGCCTGTTGAACAAGTCTGGAAAGAAATGCATA
AACTTTTGCCATTCTCACCGGATTCAGTCGTCACTCATGGTGATTTCTCACTTGATAACCTTATTTTTGA
CGAGGGGAAATTAATAGGTTGTATTGATGTTGGACGAGTCGGAATCGCAGACCGATACCAGGATCTTGCC
ATCCTATGGAACTGCCTCGGTGAGTTTTCTCCTTCATTACAGAAACGGCTTTTTCAAAAATATGGTATTG
ATAATCCTGATATGAATAAATTGCAGTTTCATTTGATGCTCGATGAGTTTTTCTAATCAGAATTGGTTAA
TTGGTTGTAACATTATTCAGATTGGGCCCCGTTCCACTGAGCGTCAGACCCGGTAGAAAAGATCAAAGGA
TCTTCTTGAGATCCTTTTTTTCTGCGCGTAATCTGCTGCTTGCAAACAAAAAAACCACCGCTACCAGCGG
TGGTTTGTTTGCCGGATCAAGAGCTACCAACTCTTTTTCCGAAGGTAACTGGCTTCAGCAGAGCGCAGAT
ACCAAATACTGTTCTTCTAGTGTAGCCGTAGTTAGGCCACCACTTCAAGAACTCTGTAGCACCGCCTACA
TACCTCGCTCTGCTAATCCTGTTACCAGTGGCTGCTGCCAGTGGCGATAAGTCGTGTCTTACCGGGTTGG
ACTCAAGACGATAGTTACCGGATAAGGCGCAGCGGTCGGGCTGAACGGGGGGTTCGTGCACACAGCCCAG
CTTGGAGCGAACGACCTACACCGAACTGAGATACCTACAGCGTGAGCTATGAGAAAGCGCCACGCTTCCC
GAAGGGAGAAAGGCGGACAGGTATCCGGTAAGCGGCAGGGTCGGAACAGGAGAGCGCACGAGGGAGCTTC
CAGGGGGAAACGCCTGGTATCTTTATAGTCCTGTCGGGTTTCGCCACCTCTGACTTGAGCGTCGATTTTT
GTGATGCTCGTCAGGGGGGCGGAGCCTATGGAAAAACGCCAGCAACGCGGCCTTTTTACGGTTCCTGGCC
TTTTGCTGGCCTTTTGCTCACATGTT
