>Addgene plasmid #17461 | pE1c | addgene partial sequence | sequence record 23334 | 17461 with pENTR-R
CTTTTNCGNGTTTTTTGTTCATGATGATATATTTTTATCTTGTGCAATGTAACATCAGAGATTTTGAGAC
ACGGGCCAGAGCTGCAGCTGGATGGCAAATAATGATTTTATTTTGACTGATAGTGACCTGTTCGTTGCAA
CAAATTGATAAGCAATGCTTTCTTATAATGCCAACTTTGTACAAGAAAGCTGGGTCTAGATATCTCGAGC
TATTTTTCGAACTGCGGATGGCTCCATCCGCCGCTTGCGGCCGCATGTCCGAAATCTGTACCGGATCCAG
TCGACTGAATTGGTTCCTTTAAAGCCTGCTTTTTTGTACAAAGTTGGCATTATAAAAAAGCATTGCTTAT
CAATTTGTTGCAACGAACAGGTCACTATCAGTCAAAATAAAATCATTATTTGGGGCCCGAGCTTAAGTAA
CTAACTAACAGGAAGAGTTTGTAGAAACGCAAAAAGGCCATCCGTCAGGATGGCCTTCTGCTTAGTTTGA
TGCCTGGCAGTTTATGGCGG
